Addgene plasmid #33059: pCMV-Flag-YAP-L68A
Depositing lab: Kunliang Guan. Depositing organization: University of California, San Diego (UCSD). Publication: Structural insights into the YAP and TEAD complex. Li Z, Zhao B, Wang P, Chen F, Dong Z, Yang H, Guan KL, Xu Y. Genes Dev. 2010 Feb 1;24(3):235-40. 10.1101/gad.1865810 PubMed 20123905.
Backbone
  Vector backbone: pCMV
  Backbone size w/o insert (bp): 4500
  Vector type: Mammalian Expression
Growth in bacteria
  Bacterial resistance: Ampicillin, 100 μg/mL
  Growth temperature: 37°C
  Growth strain: DH5alpha
  Copy number: Unknown
Gene/Insert
  Gene/Insert name: YAP
  Species: H. sapiens (human)
  Mutation: L68A
  Entrez Gene: YAP1 (a.k.a. COB1, YAP, YAP-1, YAP2, YAP65, YKI)
  Tag / fusion protein: Flag (N terminal on insert)
Terms and licenses: Academic/Nonprofit Terms; Industry Terms: Not Available to Industry
How to cite: pCMV-Flag-YAP-L68A was a gift from Kunliang Guan (Addgene plasmid # 33059 ; http://n2t.net/addgene:33059 ; RRID:Addgene_33059)
