[The description below was written by a language model from this plasmid's Addgene catalogue record.]
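Description:
pCMV-Flag-YAP-L68A is a mammalian expression plasmid built on a pCMV backbone of roughly 4.5 kb (excluding the insert). It is propagated in E. coli under ampicillin selection. The record lists the copy number as unknown and includes no feature table, so the origin of replication, the polyadenylation signal and any mammalian selection marker are not stated. The backbone name implies that expression is driven by the strong constitutive cytomegalovirus immediate-early promoter, as is usual for transient transfection of cultured mammalian cells, although the catalogue fields do not list the promoter explicitly.

The payload is human YAP (YAP1), the transcriptional co-activator that acts downstream of the Hippo pathway. It carries a single leucine-to-alanine substitution at position 68 and is fused at its N terminus to a Flag epitope tag. The tag allows the exogenous protein to be detected by immunoblotting or immunofluorescence and recovered by anti-Flag immunoprecipitation. The record does not state the insert size or which YAP isoform was used.

The plasmid is associated with a structural study of the YAP–TEAD complex, which suggests that L68A was designed as a point mutation to probe a residue thought to contribute to the interaction between YAP and TEAD transcription factors. The record itself does not describe the mutation's effect. Such a construct would typically be used alongside wild-type Flag-YAP in co-immunoprecipitation, reporter or functional assays that compare binding and transcriptional activity.
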