>Addgene plasmid #33059 | pCMV-Flag-YAP-L68A | addgene partial sequence | sequence record 41386 | CMV-F 5'-CGCAAATGGGCGGTAGGCGTG-3'
GTGAACCGTCAGAATTGATCTACCATGGACTACAAAGACGATGACGACAANCTTGCGGCCGCGAATTCAA
GCTTAGCCACCATGGACTACAAAGACGATGACGATAAAGCAAGGCTCGAATCGGTACCTAAGGATCCCGG
GCAGCAGCCGCCGCCTCAACCGGCCCCCCAGGGCCAAGGGCAGCCGCCTTCGCAGCCCCCGCAGGGGCAG
GGCCCGCCGTCCGGACCCGGGCAACCGGCACCCGCGGCGACCCAGGCGGCGCCGCAGGCACCCCCCGCCG
GGCATCAGATCGTGCACGTCCGCGGGGACTCGGAGACCGACCTGGAGGCGGCCTTCAACGCCGTCATGAA
CCCCAAGACGGCCAACGTGCCCCAGACCGTGCCCATGAGGCTCCGGAAGCTGCCCGACTCCTTCTTCAAG
CCGCCGGAGCCCAAATCCCACTCCCGACAGGCCAGTACTGATGCAGGCACTGCAGGAGCCCTGACTCCAC
AGCATGTTCGAGCTCATTCCTCTCCAGCTTCTCTGCAGTTGGGAGCTGTTTCTCCTGGGACACTGACCCC
CACTGGAGTAGTCTCTGGCCCAGCAGCTACACCCACAGCTCAGCATCTTCGACAGTCTTCTTTTGAGATA
CCTGATGATGTACCTCTGCCAGCAGGTTGGGAGATGGCAAAGACATCTTCTGGTCAGAGATACTTCTTAA
ATCACATCGATCAGACAACAACATGGCAGGACCCCAGGAAGGCCATGCTGTCCCAGATGAACGTCACAGC
CCCCACCAGTCCACCAGTGCAGCAGAATATGATGAACTCGGCTTCAGGTCCTCTTCCTGATGGATGGGAA
CAAGCCATGACT
